>Addgene plasmid #35439 | pRSII305 | depositor full sequence | sequence record 49258 | pRSII305 sequence 5492 bps
TCGCGCGTTTCGGTGATGACGGTGAAAACCTCTGACACATGCAGCTCCCGGAGACGGTCACAGCTTGTCT
GTAAGCGGATGCCGGGAGCAGACAAGCCCGTCAGGGCGCGTCAGCGGGTGTTGGCGGGTGTCGGGGCTGG
CTTAACTATGCGGCATCAGAGCAGATTGTACTGAGAGTGCACCATATCGACTACGTCGTTAAGGCCGTTT
CTGACAGAGTAAAATTCTTGAGGGAACTTTCACCATTATGGGAAATGGTTCAAGAAGGTATTGACTTAAA
CTCCATCAAATGGTCAGGTCATTGAGTGTTTTTTATTTGTTGTATTTTTTTTTTTTTAGAGAAAATCCTC
CAATATATAAATTAGGAATCATAGTTTCATGATTTTCTGTTACACCTAACTTTTTGTGTGGTGCCCTCCT
CCTTGTCAATATTAATGTTAAAGTGCAATTCTTTTTCCTTATCACGTTGAGCCATTAGTATCAATTTGCT
TACCTGTATTCCTTTACATCCTCCTTTTTCTCCTTCTTGATAAATGTATGTAGATTGCGTATATAGTTTC
GTCTACCCTATGAACATATTCCATTTTGTAATTTCGTGTCGTTTCTATTATGAATTTCATTTATAAAGTT
TATGTACAAATATCATAAAAAAAGAGAATCTTTTTAAGCAAGGATTTTCTTAACTTCTTCGGCGACAGCA
TCACCGACTTCGGTGGTACTGTTGGAACCACCTAAATCACCAGTTCTGATACCTGCATCCAAAACCTTTT
TAACTGCATCTTCAATGGCCTTACCTTCTTCAGGCAAGTTCAATGACAATTTCAACATCATTGCAGCAGA
CAAGATAGTGGCGATAGGGTTGACCTTATTCTTTGGCAAATCTGGAGCAGAACCGTGGCATGGTTCGTAC
AAACCAAATGCGGTGTTCTTGTCTGGCAAAGAGGCCAAGGACGCAGATGGCAACAAACCCAAGGAACCTG
GGATAACGGAGGCTTCATCGGAGATGATATCACCAAACATGTTGCTGGTGATTATAATACCATTTAGGTG
GGTTGGGTTCTTAACTAGGATCATGGCGGCAGAATCAATCAATTGATGTTGAACCTTCAATGTAGGAAAT
TCGTTCTTGATGGTTTCCTCCACAGTTTTTCTCCATAATCTTGAAGAGGCCAAAACATTAGCTTTATCCA
AGGACCAAATAGGCAATGGTGGCTCATGTTGTAGGGCCATGAAAGCGGCCATTCTTGTGATTCTTTGCAC
TTCTGGAACGGTGTATTGTTCACTATCCCAAGCGACACCATCACCATCGTCTTCCTTTCTCTTACCAAAG
TAAATACCTCCCACTAATTCTCTGACAACAACGAAGTCAGTACCTTTAGCAAATTGTGGCTTGATTGGAG
ATAAGTCTAAAAGAGAGTCGGATGCAAAGTTACATGGTCTTAAGTTGGCGTACAATTGAAGTTCTTTACG
GATTTTTAGTAAACCTTGTTCAGGTCTAACACTACCTGTACCCCATTTAGGACCACCCACAGCACCTAAC
AAAACGGCATCAGCCTTCTTGGAGGCTTCCAGCGCCTCATCTGGAAGTGGAACACCTGTAGCATCTATAG
CAGCACCACCAATTAAATGATTTTCGAAATCGAACTTGACATTGGAACGAACATCAGAAATAGCTTTAAG
AACCTTAATGGCTTCGGCTGTGATTTCTTGACCAACGTGGTCACCTGGCAAAACGACGATCTTCTTAGGG
GCAGACATTAGAATGGTATATCCTTGAAATATATATATATATATTGCTGAAATGTAAAAGGTAAGAAAAG
TTAGAAAGTAAGACGATTGCTAACCACCTATTGGAAAAAACAATAGGTCCTTAAATAATATTGTCAACTT
CAAGTATTGTGATGCAAGCATTTAGTCATGAACGCTTCTCTATTCTATATGAAAAGCCGGTTCCGGCGCT
CTCACCTTTCCTTTTTCTCCCAATTTTTCAGTTGAAAAAGGTATATGCGTCAGGCGACCTCTGAAATTAA
CAAAAAATTTCCAGTCATCGAATTTGATTCTGTGCGATAGCGCCCCTGTGTGTTCTCGTTATGTTGAGGA
AAAAAATAATGGTTGCTAAGAGATTCGAACTCTTGCATCTTACGATACCTGAGTATTCCCACAGTTAACT
GCGGTCAAGATATTTCTTGAATCAGGCGCCTTAGACCGCTCGGCCAAACAACCAATTACTTGTTGAGAAA
TAGAGTATAATTATCCTATAAATATAACGTTTTTGAACACACATGAACAAGGAAGTACAGGACAATTGAT
TTTGAAGAGAATGTGGATTTTGATGTAATTGTTGGGATTCCATTTTTAATAAGGCAATAATATTAGGTAT
GTAGATATACTAGAAGTTCTCCTCGACCGGTCGATATGCGGTGTGAAATACCGCACAGATGCGTAAGGAG
AAAATACCGCATCAGGAAATTGTAAGCGTTAATATTTTGTTAAAATTCGCGTTAAATTTTTGTTAAATCA
GCTCATTTTTTAACCAATAGGCCGAAATCGGCAAAATCCCTTATAAATCAAAAGAATAGACCGAGATAGG
GT
[37 nt withheld, positions 2593-2629]
AAAGAACGTGGACTCCAACGTCAAAGG
[49 nt withheld, positions 2657-2705]
T
[91 nt withheld, positions 2707-2797]
G
[124 nt withheld, positions 2799-2922]
CCATTCGCCATTCAGGCTGCGCAACTGTTGGGAAGGGCGATCGGTGCGGGCCTCTTCGCTATTACGCCAG
CTGGCGAAAGGGGGATGTGCTGCAAGGCGATTAAGTTGGGTAACGCCAGGGTTTTCCCAGTCACGACGTT
GTAAAACGACGGCCAGTGAATTGTAATACGACTCACTATAGGGCGAATTGGAGCTCCACCGCGGTGGCGG
CCGCTCTAGAACTAGTGGATCCCCCGGGCTGCAGGAATTCGATATCAAGCTTATCGATACCGTCGACCTC
GAGGGGGGGCCCGGTACCAGCTTTTGTTCCCTTTAGTGAGGGTTAATTTCGAGCTTGGCGTAATCATGGT
CATAGCTGTTTCCTGTGTGAAATTGTTATCCGCTCACAATTCCACACAACATACGAGCCGGAAGCATAAA
GTGTAAAGCCTGGGGTGCCTAATGAGTGAGCTAACTCACATTAATTGCGTTGCGCTCACTGCCCGCTTTC
CAGTCGGGAAACCTGTCGTGCCAGCTGCATTAATGAATCGGCCAACGCGCGGGGAGAGGCGGTTTGCGTA
TTGGGCGCTCTTCCGCTTCCTCGCTCACTGACTCGCTGCGCTCGGTCGTTCGGCTGCGGCGAGCGGTATC
AGCTCACTCAAAGGCGGTAATACGGTTATCCACAGAATCAGGGGATAACGCAGGAAAGAACATGTGAGCA
AAAGGCCAGCAAAAGGCCAGGAACCGTAAAAAGGCCGCGTTGCTGGCGTTTTTCCATAGGCTCCGCCCCC
CTGACGAGCATCACAAAAATCGACGCTCAAGTCAGAGGTGGCGAAACCCGACAGGACTATAAAGATACCA
GGCGTTTCCCCCTGGAAGCTCCCTCGTGCGCTCTCCTGTTCCGACCCTGCCGCTTACCGGATACCTGTCC
GCCTTTCTCCCTTCGGGAAGCGTGGCGCTTTCTCATAGCTCACGCTGTAGGTATCTCAGTTCGGTGTAGG
TCGTTCGCTCCAAGCTGGGCTGTGTGCACGAACCCCCCGTTCAGCCCGACCGCTGCGCCTTATCCGGTAA
CTATCGTCTTGAGTCCAACCCGGTAAGACACGACTTATCGCCACTGGCAGCAGCCACTGGTAACAGGATT
AGCAGAGCGAGGTATGTAGGCGGTGCTACAGAGTTCTTGAAGTGGTGGCCTAACTACGGCTACACTAGAA
GAACAGTATTTGGTATCTGCGCTCTGCTGAAGCCAGTTACCTTCGGAAAAAGAGTTGGTAGCTCTTGATC
CGGCAAACAAACCACCGCTGGTAGCGGTGGTTTTTTTGTTTGCAAGCAGCAGATTACGCGCAGAAAAAAA
GGATCTCAAGAAGATCCTTTGATCTTTTCTACGGGGTCTGACGCTCAGTGGAACGAAAACTCACGTTAAG
GGATTTTGGTCATGAGATTATCAAAAAGGATCTTCACCTAGATCCTTTTAAATTAAAAATGAAGTTTTAA
ATCAATCTAAAGTATATATGAGTAAACTTGGTCTGACAGTTACCAATGCTTAATCAGTGAGGCACCTATC
TCAGCGATCTGTCTATTTCGTTCATCCATAGTTGCCTGACTCCCCGTCGTGTAGATAACTACGATACGGG
AGGGCTTACCATCTGGCCCCAGTGCTGCAATGATACCGCGAGACCCACGCTCACCGGCTCCAGATTTATC
AGCAATAAACCAGCCAGCCGGAAGGGCCGAGCGCAGAAGTGGTCCTGCAACTTTATCCGCCTCCATCCAG
TCTATTAATTGTTGCCGGGAAGCTAGAGTAAGTAGTTCGCCAGTTAATAGTTTGCGCAACGTTGTTGCCA
TTGCTACAGGCATCGTGGTGTCACGCTCGTCGTTTGGTATGGCTTCATTCAGCTCCGGTTCCCAACGATC
AAGGCGAGTTACATGATCCCCCATGTTGTGCAAAAAAGCGGTTAGCTCCTTCGGTCCTCCGATCGTTGTC
AGAAGTAAGTTGGCCGCAGTGTTATCACTCATGGTTATGGCAGCACTGCATAATTCTCTTACTGTCATGC
CATCCGTAAGATGCTTTTCTGTGACTGGTGAGTACTCAACCAAGTCATTCTGAGAATAGTGTATGCGGCG
ACCGAGTTGCTCTTGCCCGGCGTCAATACGGGATAATACCGCGCCACATAGCAGAACTTTAAAAGTGCTC
ATCATTGGAAAACGTTCTTCGGGGCGAAAACTCTCAAGGATCTTACCGCTGTTGAGATCCAGTTCGATGT
AACCCACTCGTGCACCCAACTGATCTTCAGCATCTTTTACTTTCACCAGCGTTTCTGGGTGAGCAAAAAC
AGGAAGGCAAAATGCCGCAAAAAAGGGAATAAGGGCGACACGGAAATGTTGAATACTCATACTCTTCCTT
TTTCAATATTATTGAAGCATTTATCAGGGTTATTGTCTCATGAGCGGATACATATTTGAATGTATTTAGA
AAAATAAACAAATAGGGGTTCCGCGCACATTTCCCCGAAAAGTGCCACCTGACGTCTAAGAAACCATTAT
TATCATGACATTAACCTATAAAAATAGGCGTATCACGAGGCCCTTTCGTC
Features (pLannotate 1.2.2; 19 found; start..end, strand, type, name):
    137..187     +  misc_feature   bom (fragment): basis of mobility region from pBR322
    186..302     +  CDS            NFS1 (fragment): NFS1_YEAST - Also known as SPL1 From Saccharomyces cerevisiae (strain ATCC 204508 / S288c) (Baker's yeast).
    667..1758    -  CDS            LEU2: LEU3_YEAST - Experimental evidence at protein level: Swiss-Prot protein existence level 1. Catalyzes the oxidation of 3-carboxy-2-hydroxy-4- methylpentanoate (3-isopropylmalate) to 3-carboxy-4-methyl-2- oxopentanoate. The product decarboxylates to 4-methyl-2 oxopentanoate. From Saccharomyces cerevisiae (strain ATCC 204508 / S288c) (Baker's yeast).
   1759..2166    -  promoter       LEU2 promoter: S. cerevisiae LEU2
   2306..2383    -  CDS            YO192_YEAST (fragment): Experimental evidence at protein level: Swiss-Prot protein existence level 1. From Saccharomyces cerevisiae (strain ATCC 204508 / S288c) (Baker's yeast).
   2414..2466    +  misc_feature   bom (fragment): basis of mobility region from pBR322
   2494..2922    -  rep_origin     f1 ori (sequence partly withheld): f1 bacteriophage origin of replication; arrow indicates direction of (+) strand synthesis
   2926..3083    -  CDS            lacZα (fragment): LacZα fragment of β-galactosidase; lacZ fragment
   3086..3104    +  promoter       T7 promoter: promoter for bacteriophage T7 RNA polymerase
   3113..3220    +  misc_feature   MCS: pBluescript multiple cloning site
   3232..3250    -  promoter       T3 promoter: promoter for bacteriophage T3 RNA polymerase
   3295..3311    -  protein_bind   lac operator: The lac repressor binds to the lac operator to inhibit transcription in E. coli. This inhibition can be relieved by adding lactose or isopropyl-β-D-thiogalactopyranoside (IPTG). lac repressor encoded by lacI
   3319..3349    -  promoter       lac promoter: promoter for the E. coli lac operon
   3364..3385    -  protein_bind   CAP binding site: CAP binding activates transcription in the presence of cAMP. E. coli catabolite activator protein
   3398..3490    -  CDS            lacI (fragment): lac repressor; lacI; The lac repressor binds to the lac operator to inhibit transcription in E. coli. This inhibition can be relieved by adding lactose or isopropyl-β-D-thiogalactopyranoside (IPTG).
   3673..4261    -  rep_origin     ori: high-copy-number ColE1/pMB1/pBR322/pUC origin of replication
   4432..5292    -  CDS            AmpR: β-lactamase; bla; confers resistance to ampicillin, carbenicillin, and related antibiotics
   5293..5397    -  promoter       AmpR promoter: bla
   5492..35      +  CDS            rop (fragment) (across the origin): Rop protein, which maintains plasmids at low copy number; rop
