[The description below was written by a language model from this plasmid's Addgene catalogue record and pLannotate feature annotations shown in this document.]
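Description:
pRSII305 is an empty yeast integrating shuttle vector of 5,492 bp, a redesigned member of the pRS30x series built for genetic manipulation of Saccharomyces cerevisiae. It carries no yeast replication origin or centromere in the annotated features, consistent with its classification as an integrating plasmid: stable transformants arise only when the plasmid recombines into the yeast genome, typically after it has been linearised within a region of homology. In E. coli it is maintained at high copy through a ColE1/pUC-type origin and selected with ampicillin via the bla (AmpR) gene and its promoter. An f1 phage origin is also present, which allows production of single-stranded DNA with helper phage.

The yeast selectable marker is LEU2, expressed from its native promoter, which complements leucine auxotrophy in leu2 strains. According to the depositor, the LEU2 coding sequence was silently altered to remove ClaI, EcoRI and KpnI sites without changing the Leu2 protein, so that these enzymes remain useful for cloning elsewhere in the vector. Short annotated fragments of neighbouring yeast genes appear to be flanking genomic sequence carried along with the marker, and the small bom, rop and lacI fragments look like backbone remnants.

The cloning region is the pBluescript-type multiple cloning site, flanked by T7 and T3 promoters and embedded in a lacZα fragment under the lac promoter, operator and CAP site, an arrangement normally used for blue/white screening. Inserts are added by restriction cloning and can be sequenced with standard M13 forward, M13 reverse and T7 primers. The vector has no insert and serves as a backbone for integrating a gene of interest in single or low copy into the yeast genome.
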