Addgene plasmid #35439: pRSII305
Purpose: (Empty Backbone)
Depositing lab: Steven Haase. Depositing organization: Duke University. Publication: New and Redesigned pRS Plasmid Shuttle Vectors for Genetic Manipulation of Saccharomycescerevisiae. Chee MK, Haase SB. G3 (Bethesda). 2012 May;2(5):515-26. Epub 2012 May 1. 10.1534/g3.111.001917 PubMed 22670222.
Backbone
  Vector backbone: pRS30x
  Backbone manufacturer: Stratagene
  Backbone size (bp): 5492
  Vector type: Yeast integrating vector
  Selectable markers: LEU2
Growth in bacteria
  Bacterial resistance: Ampicillin, 100 μg/mL
  Growth temperature: 37°C
  Growth strain: DH5alpha
  Copy number: High Copy
Gene/Insert
  Cloning method: Restriction Enzyme
  Sequencing primers: 5′ M13 Forward, T7; 3′ M13 Reverse
Resource information
  A portion of this plasmid was derived from a plasmid made by: Daniel J. Lew, Duke University Medical Center
Terms and licenses: Academic/Nonprofit Terms; Industry Terms: Not Available to Industry
Depositor comments: LEU2 has been modified to remove ClaI, EcoRI and KpnI sites without altering the amino acid sequence of the Leu2 protein.
How to cite: pRSII305 was a gift from Steven Haase (Addgene plasmid # 35439 ; http://n2t.net/addgene:35439 ; RRID:Addgene_35439)
