>Addgene plasmid #35439 | pRSII305 | addgene partial sequence | sequence record 53691 | pRSII-F1 5'-CGGCATCAGAGCAGATTGTAC-3'
CGTTTCTGACAGAGTAAAATTCTTGAGGGAACTTTCACCATTATGGGAAATGGTTCAAGAAGGTATTGAC
TTAAACTCCATCAAATGGTCAGGTCATTGAGTGTTTTTTATTTGTTGTATTTTTTTTTTTTTAGAGAAAA
TCCTCCAATATATAAATTAGGAATCATAGTTTCATGATTTTCTGTTACACCTAACTTTTTGTGTGGTGCC
CTCCTCCTTGTCAATATTAATGTTAAAGTGCAATTCTTTTTCCTTATCACGTTGAGCCATTAGTATCAAT
TTGCTTACCTGTATTCCTTTACATCCTCCTTTTTCTCCTTCTTGATAAATGTATGTAGATTGCGTATATA
GTTTCGTCTACCCTATGAACATATTCCATTTTGTAATTTCGTGTCGTTTCTATTATGAATTTCATTTATA
AAGTTTATGTACAAATATCATAAAAAAAGAGAATCTTTTTAAGCAAGGATTTTCTTAACTTCTTCGGCGA
CAGCATCACCGACTTCGGTGGTACTGTTGGAACCACCTAAATCACCAGTTCTGATACCTGCATCCAAAAC
CTTTTTAACTGCATCTTCAATGGCCTTACCTTCTTCAGGCAAGTTCAATGACAATTTCAACATCATTGCA
GCAGACAAGATAGTGGCGATAGGGTTGACCTTATTCTTTGGCAAATCTGGAGCAGAACCGTGGCATGGTT
CGTACAAACCAAATGCGGTGTTCTTGTCTGGCAAAGAGGCCAAGGACGCAGATGGCAACAAACCCAAGGA
AC
