>Addgene plasmid #35439 | pRSII305 | addgene partial sequence | sequence record 53692 | pGEX3
AGGGCCTCGTGATACGCCTATTTTTATAGGTTAATGTCATGATAATAATGGTTTCTTAGACGTCAGGTGG
CACTTTTCGGGGAAATGTGCGCGGAACCCCTATTTGTTTATTTTTCTAAATACATTCAAATATGTATCCG
CTCATGAGACAATAACCCTGATAAATGCTTCAATAATATTGAAAAAGGAAGAGTATGAGTATTCAACATT
TCCGTGTCGCCCTTATTCCCTTTTTTGCGGCATTTTGCCTTCCTGTTTTTGCTCACCCAGAAACGCTGGT
GAAAGTAAAAGATGCTGAAGATCAGTTGGGTGCACGAGTGGGTTACATCGAACTGGATCTCAACAGCGGT
AAGATCCTTGAGAGTTTTCGCCCCGAAGAACGTTTTCCAATGATGAGCACTTTTAAAGTTCTGCTATGTG
GCGCGGTATTATCCCGTATTGACGCCGGGCAAGAGCAACTCGGTCGCCGCATACACTATTCTCAGAATGA
CTTGGTTGAGTACTCACCAGTCACAGAAAAGCATCTTACGGATGGCATGACAGTAAGAGAATTATGCAGT
GCTGCCATAACCATGAGTGATAACACTGCGGCCAACTTACTTCTGACAACGATCGGAGGACCGAAGGAGC
TAACCGCTTTTTTGCACAACATGGGGGATCATGTAACTCGCCTTGATCGTTGGGAACCGGAGCTGAATGA
AGCCATACCAAACGACGAGCGTGACACCACGATGCCTGTAGCAATGGCAACAACGTTGCGCAAACTATTA
ACTGGCGAACTACTTACTCTAGCTTCCCG
