>Addgene plasmid #35439 | pRSII305 | addgene partial sequence | sequence record 53693 | M13_pUC_fwd
GAATTGGAGCTCCACCGCGGTGGCGGCCGCTCTAGAACTAGTGGATCCCCCGGGCTGCAGGAATTCGATA
TCAAGCTTATCGATACCGTCGACCTCGAGGGGGGGCCCGGTACCAGCTTTTGTTCCCTTTAGTGAGGGTT
AATTTCGAGCTTGGCGTAATCATGGTCATAGCTGTTTCCTGTGTGAAATTGTTATCCGCTCACAATTCCA
CACAACATACGAGCCGGAAGCATAAAGTGTAAAGCCTGGGGTGCCTAATGAGTGAGCTAACTCACATTAA
TTGCGTTGCGCTCACTGCCCGCTTTCCAGTCGGGAAACCTGTCGTGCCAGCTGCATTAATGAATCGGCCA
ACGCGCGGGGAGAGGCGGTTTGCGTATTGGGCGCTCTTCCGCTTCCTCGCTCACTGACTCGCTGCGCTCG
GTCGTTCGGCTGCGGCGAGCGGTATCAGCTCACTCAAAGGCGGTAATACGGTTATCCACAGAATCAGGGG
ATAACGCAGGAAAGAACATGTGAGCAAAAGGCCAGCAAAAGGCCAGGAACCGTAAAAAGGCCGCGTTGCT
GGCGTTTTTCCATAGGCTCCGCCCCCCTGACGAGCATCACAAAAATCGACGCTCAAGTCAGAGGTGGCGA
AACCCGACAGGACTATAAAGATACCAGGCGTTTCCCCCTGGAAGCTCCCTCGTGCGCTCTCCTGTTCCGA
CCCTGCCGCTTACCGGATACCTGTC
